>Addgene plasmid #102902 | GG-EBNA-OSK2M2L1-PP | depositor full sequence | sequence record 194740 | GG-EBNA-OSK2M2L1-PP sequence 13412 bps
GCACTGCCCCGCGAAGAAGGGGCAGAGATGTCGTAGTCAGGTTTAGTTCGTCCGGGGCGGGGCATCGATC
CTCTAGTAAGGGATTTTGCCGATTTCGGCCTATTGGTTAAAAAATGAGCTGATTTAACAAAAATTTAACG
CGAATTTTAACAAAATATTAACGTTTACAATTTTATGGTGCACTCTCAGTACAATCTGCTCTGATGCCGC
ATAGTTAAGCCAGCCCCGACACCCGCCAACACCCGCTGACGCGCCCTGACGGGCTTGTCTGCTCCCGGCA
TCCGCTTACAGACAAGCTGTGACCGTCTCCGGGAGCTGCATGTGTCAGAGGTTTTCACCGTCATCACCGA
AACGCGCGAGACGAAAGGGCCTCGTGATACGCCTATTTTTATAGGTTAATGTCATGATAATAATGGTTTC
TTAGACGTCAGGTGGCACTTTTCGGGGAAATGTGCGCGGAACCCCTATTTGTTTATTTTTCTAAATACAT
TCAAATATGTATCCGCTCATGAGACAATAACCCTGATAAATGCTTCAATAATATTGAAAAAGGAAGAGTA
TGAGTATTCAACATTTCCGTGTCGCCCTTATTCCCTTTTTTGCGGCATTTTGCCTTCCTGTTTTTGCTCA
CCCAGAAACGCTGGTGAAAGTAAAAGATGCTGAAGATCAGTTGGGTGCACGAGTGGGTTACATCGAACTG
GATCTCAACAGCGGTAAGATCCTTGAGAGTTTTCGCCCCGAAGAACGTTTTCCAATGATGAGCACTTTTA
AAGTTCTGCTATGTGGCGCGGTATTATCCCGTATTGACGCCGGGCAAGAGCAACTCGGTCGCCGCATACA
CTATTCTCAGAATGACTTGGTTGAGTACTCACCAGTCACAGAAAAGCATCTTACGGATGGCATGACAGTA
AGAGAATTATGCAGTGCTGCCATAACCATGAGTGATAACACTGCGGCCAACTTACTTCTGACAACGATCG
GAGGACCGAAGGAGCTAACCGCTTTTTTGCACAACATGGGGGATCATGTAACTCGCCTTGATCGTTGGGA
ACCGGAGCTGAATGAAGCCATACCAAACGACGAGCGTGACACCACGATGCCTGTAGCAATGGCAACAACG
TTGCGCAAACTATTAACTGGCGAACTACTTACTCTAGCTTCCCGGCAACAATTAATAGACTGGATGGAGG
CGGATAAAGTTGCAGGACCACTTCTGCGCTCGGCCCTTCCGGCTGGCTGGTTTATTGCTGATAAATCTGG
AGCCGGTGAGCGTGGGTCTCGCGGTATCATTGCAGCACTGGGGCCAGATGGTAAGCCCTCCCGTATCGTA
GTTATCTACACGACGGGGAGTCAGGCAACTATGGATGAACGAAATAGACAGATCGCTGAGATAGGTGCCT
CACTGATTAAGCATTGGTAACTGTCAGACCAAGTTTACTCATATATACTTTAGATTGATTTAAAACTTCA
TTTTTAATTTAAAAGGATCTAGGTGAAGATCCTTTTTGATAATCTCATGACCAAAATCCCTTAACGTGAG
TTTTCGTTCCACTGAGCGTCAGACCCCGTAGAAAAGATCAAAGGATCTTCTTGAGATCCTTTTTTTCTGC
GCGTAATCTGCTGCTTGCAAACAAAAAAACCACCGCTACCAGCGGTGGTTTGTTTGCCGGATCAAGAGCT
ACCAACTCTTTTTCCGAAGGTAACTGGCTTCAGCAGAGCGCAGATACCAAATACTGTTCTTCTAGTGTAG
CCGTAGTTAGGCCACCACTTCAAGAACTCTGTAGCACCGCCTACATACCTCGCTCTGCTAATCCTGTTAC
CAGTGGCTGCTGCCAGTGGCGATAAGTCGTGTCTTACCGGGTTGGACTCAAGACGATAGTTACCGGATAA
GGCGCAGCGGTCGGGCTGAACGGGGGGTTCGTGCACACAGCCCAGCTTGGAGCGAACGACCTACACCGAA
CTGAGATACCTACAGCGTGAGCTATGAGAAAGCGCCACGCTTCCCGAAGGGAGAAAGGCGGACAGGTATC
CGGTAAGCGGCAGGGTCGGAACAGGAGAGCGCACGAGGGAGCTTCCAGGGGGAAACGCCTGGTATCTTTA
TAGTCCTGTCGGGTTTCGCCACCTCTGACTTGAGCGTCGATTTTTGTGATGCTCGTCAGGGGGGCGGAGC
CTATGGAAAAACGCCAGCAACGCGGCCTTTTTACGGTTCCTGGCCTTTTGCTGGCCTTTTGCTCACATGT
TCTTTCCTGCGTTATCCCCTGATTCTGTGGATAACCGTATTACCGCCTTTGAGTGAGCTGATACCGCTCG
CCGCAGCCGAACGACCGAGCGCAGCGAGTCAGTGAGCGAGGAAGCGGAAGAGCGCCCAATACGCAAACCG
CCTCTCCCCGCGCGTTGGCCGATTCATTAATGCAGCTGGCACGACAGGTTTCCCGACTGGAAAGCGGGCA
GTGAGCGCAACGCAATTAATGTGAGTTAGCTCACTCATTAGGCACCCCAGGCTTTACACTTTATGCTTCC
GGCTCGTATGTTGTGTGGAATTGTGAGCGGATAACAATTTCACACAGGAAACAGCTATGACCATGATTAC
GCCAAGCTCTAATACGACTCACTATAGGGAGACAAGCTTGCATGCCTGCAGGTCGACTCTAGAGGATCTC
GAGCTCAAGCTTCGAATTCCCCCTGTAAAACGACGGCCAGTGAGGGCCTATTTCCCATGATTCCTTCATA
TTTGCATATACGATACAAGGCTGTTAGAGAGATAATTGGAATTAATTTGACTGTAAACACAAAGATATTA
GTACAAAATACGTGACGTAGAAAGTAATAATTTCTTGGGTAGTTTGCAGTTTTAAAATTATGTTTTAAAA
TGGACTATCATATGCTTACCGTAACTTGAAAGTATTTCGATTTCTTGGCTTTATATATCTTGTGGAAAGG
ACGAAACACCGGGGGGAGAAACTGAGGCGAGTTTTAGAGCTAGAAATAGCAAGTTAAAATAAGGCTAGTC
CGTTATCAACTTGAAAAAGTGGCACCGAGTCGGTGCTTTTTTTCATGGTCATAGCTGTTTCCTCATGGTA
AAACGACGGCCAGTGAGGGCCTATTTCCCATGATTCCTTCATATTTGCATATACGATACAAGGCTGTTAG
AGAGATAATTGGAATTAATTTGACTGTAAACACAAAGATATTAGTACAAAATACGTGACGTAGAAAGTAA
TAATTTCTTGGGTAGTTTGCAGTTTTAAAATTATGTTTTAAAATGGACTATCATATGCTTACCGTAACTT
GAAAGTATTTCGATTTCTTGGCTTTATATATCTTGTGGAAAGGACGAAACACCGCAAAACCCGGCAGCGA
GGCTGTTTTAGAGCTAGAAATAGCAAGTTAAAATAAGGCTAGTCCGTTATCAACTTGAAAAAGTGGCACC
GAGTCGGTGCTTTTTTTCATGGTCATAGCTGTTTCCTGGACGTAAAACGACGGCCAGTGAGGGCCTATTT
CCCATGATTCCTTCATATTTGCATATACGATACAAGGCTGTTAGAGAGATAATTGGAATTAATTTGACTG
TAAACACAAAGATATTAGTACAAAATACGTGACGTAGAAAGTAATAATTTCTTGGGTAGTTTGCAGTTTT
AAAATTATGTTTTAAAATGGACTATCATATGCTTACCGTAACTTGAAAGTATTTCGATTTCTTGGCTTTA
TATATCTTGTGGAAAGGACGAAACACCGGTGGCTGGCAGGCTGGCTCTGTTTTAGAGCTAGAAATAGCAA
GTTAAAATAAGGCTAGTCCGTTATCAACTTGAAAAAGTGGCACCGAGTCGGTGCTTTTTTTCATGGTCAT
AGCTGTTTCCTCCAGGTAAAACGACGGCCAGTGAGGGCCTATTTCCCATGATTCCTTCATATTTGCATAT
ACGATACAAGGCTGTTAGAGAGATAATTGGAATTAATTTGACTGTAAACACAAAGATATTAGTACAAAAT
ACGTGACGTAGAAAGTAATAATTTCTTGGGTAGTTTGCAGTTTTAAAATTATGTTTTAAAATGGACTATC
ATATGCTTACCGTAACTTGAAAGTATTTCGATTTCTTGGCTTTATATATCTTGTGGAAAGGACGAAACAC
CGGGCACAGTGCCAGAGGTCTGGTTTTAGAGCTAGAAATAGCAAGTTAAAATAAGGCTAGTCCGTTATCA
ACTTGAAAAAGTGGCACCGAGTCGGTGCTTTTTTTCATGGTCATAGCTGTTTCCTTGTTGTAAAACGACG
GCCAGTGAGGGCCTATTTCCCATGATTCCTTCATATTTGCATATACGATACAAGGCTGTTAGAGAGATAA
TTGGAATTAATTTGACTGTAAACACAAAGATATTAGTACAAAATACGTGACGTAGAAAGTAATAATTTCT
TGGGTAGTTTGCAGTTTTAAAATTATGTTTTAAAATGGACTATCATATGCTTACCGTAACTTGAAAGTAT
TTCGATTTCTTGGCTTTATATATCTTGTGGAAAGGACGAAACACCGTCTGTGGGGGACCTGCACTGGTTT
TAGAGCTAGAAATAGCAAGTTAAAATAAGGCTAGTCCGTTATCAACTTGAAAAAGTGGCACCGAGTCGGT
GCTTTTTTTCATGGTCATAGCTGTTTCCTAACGAGCGGCCGCAGGAACCCCTAGTGATGGAGTTGGCCAC
TCCCTCTCTGCGCGCTCGCTCGCTCACTGAGGCCGGGCGACCAAAGGTCGCCCGACGCCCAATTCCGATC
ATATTCAATAACCCTTAATATAACTTCGTATAATGTATGCTATACGAAGTTATTAGGTCTGAAGAGGAGT
TTACGTCCAGCCAAGCTTAGGATCTCGACCTCGAAATTCTACCGGGTAGGGGAGGCGCTTTTCCCAAGGC
AGTCTGGAGCATGCGCTTTAGCAGCCCCGCTGGCACTTGGCGCTACACAAGTGGCCTCTGGCCTCGCACA
CATTCCACATCCACCGGTAGGCGCCAACCGGCTCCGTTCTTTGGTGGCCCCTTCGCGCCACCTTCTACTC
CTCCCCTAGTCAGGAAGTTCCCCCCCGCCCCGCAGCTCGCGTCGTGCAGGACGTGACAAATGGAAGTAGC
ACGTCTCACTAGAGGATCTCGAGCTCAAGCTTCGAATTCCCCCTGTAAAACGACGGCCAGTGAGGGCCTA
TTTCCCATGATTCCTTCATATTTGCATATACGATACAAGGCTGTTAGAGAGATAATTGGAATTAATTTGA
CTGTAAACACAAAGATATTAGTACAAAATACGTGACGTAGAAAGTAATAATTTCTTGGGTAGTTTGCAGT
TTTAAAATTATGTTTTAAAATGGACTATCATATGCTTACCGTAACTTGAAAGTATTTCGATTTCTTGGCT
TTATATATCTTGTGGAAAGGACGAAACACCGGTGTCAGAGACCGGAGTTGTGTTTTAGAGCTAGAAATAG
CAAGTTAAAATAAGGCTAGTCCGTTATCAACTTGAAAAAGTGGCACCGAGTCGGTGCTTTTTTTCATGGT
CATAGCTGTTTCCTCATGGTAAAACGACGGCCAGTGAGGGCCTATTTCCCATGATTCCTTCATATTTGCA
TATACGATACAAGGCTGTTAGAGAGATAATTGGAATTAATTTGACTGTAAACACAAAGATATTAGTACAA
AATACGTGACGTAGAAAGTAATAATTTCTTGGGTAGTTTGCAGTTTTAAAATTATGTTTTAAAATGGACT
ATCATATGCTTACCGTAACTTGAAAGTATTTCGATTTCTTGGCTTTATATATCTTGTGGAAAGGACGAAA
CACCGTATAAGTAAGGAACGCGCGCGTTTTAGAGCTAGAAATAGCAAGTTAAAATAAGGCTAGTCCGTTA
TCAACTTGAAAAAGTGGCACCGAGTCGGTGCTTTTTTTCATGGTCATAGCTGTTTCCTGGACGTAAAACG
ACGGCCAGTGAGGGCCTATTTCCCATGATTCCTTCATATTTGCATATACGATACAAGGCTGTTAGAGAGA
TAATTGGAATTAATTTGACTGTAAACACAAAGATATTAGTACAAAATACGTGACGTAGAAAGTAATAATT
TCTTGGGTAGTTTGCAGTTTTAAAATTATGTTTTAAAATGGACTATCATATGCTTACCGTAACTTGAAAG
TATTTCGATTTCTTGGCTTTATATATCTTGTGGAAAGGACGAAACACCGGCTGCCATAGCAACGATGGAG
TTTTAGAGCTAGAAATAGCAAGTTAAAATAAGGCTAGTCCGTTATCAACTTGAAAAAGTGGCACCGAGTC
GGTGCTTTTTTTCATGGTCATAGCTGTTTCCTCCAGGTAAAACGACGGCCAGTGAGGGCCTATTTCCCAT
GATTCCTTCATATTTGCATATACGATACAAGGCTGTTAGAGAGATAATTGGAATTAATTTGACTGTAAAC
ACAAAGATATTAGTACAAAATACGTGACGTAGAAAGTAATAATTTCTTGGGTAGTTTGCAGTTTTAAAAT
TATGTTTTAAAATGGACTATCATATGCTTACCGTAACTTGAAAGTATTTCGATTTCTTGGCTTTATATAT
CTTGTGGAAAGGACGAAACACCGGGTTCCCAAAGCAGAGGGCGGTTTTAGAGCTAGAAATAGCAAGTTAA
AATAAGGCTAGTCCGTTATCAACTTGAAAAAGTGGCACCGAGTCGGTGCTTTTTTTCATGGTCATAGCTG
TTTCCTTGTTGTAAAACGACGGCCAGTGAGGGCCTATTTCCCATGATTCCTTCATATTTGCATATACGAT
ACAAGGCTGTTAGAGAGATAATTGGAATTAATTTGACTGTAAACACAAAGATATTAGTACAAAATACGTG
ACGTAGAAAGTAATAATTTCTTGGGTAGTTTGCAGTTTTAAAATTATGTTTTAAAATGGACTATCATATG
CTTACCGTAACTTGAAAGTATTTCGATTTCTTGGCTTTATATATCTTGTGGAAAGGACGAAACACCGGCG
CGCGTAGTTAATTCATGGTTTTAGAGCTAGAAATAGCAAGTTAAAATAAGGCTAGTCCGTTATCAACTTG
AAAAAGTGGCACCGAGTCGGTGCTTTTTTTCATGGTCATAGCTGTTTCCTAACGAGCGGCCGCAGGAACC
CCTAGTGATGGAGTTGGCCACTCCCTCTCTGCGCGCTCGCTCGCTCACTGAGGCCGGGCGACCAAAGGTC
GCCCGACGCCCAATTCCGATCATATTCAATAACCCTTAATATAACTTCGTATAATGTATGCTATACGAAG
TTATTAGGTCTGAAGAGGAGTTTACGTCCAGCCAAGCTTAGGATCTCGACCTCGAAATTCTACCGGGTAG
GGGAGGCGCTTTTCCCAAGGCAGTCTGGAGCATGCGCTTTAGCAGCCCCGCTGGCACTTGGCGCTACACA
AGTGGCCTCTGGCCTCGCACACATTCCACATCCACCGGTAGGCGCCAACCGGCTCCGTTCTTTGGTGGCC
CCTTCGCGCCACCTTCTACTCCTCCCCTAGTCAGGAAGTTCCCCCCCGCCCCGCAGCTCGCGTCGTGCAG
GACGTGACAAATGGAAGTAGCACGTCTCACTAGTCTCGTGCAGATGGACAGCACCGCTGAGCAATGGAAG
CGGGTAGGCCTTTGGGGCAGCGGCCAATAGCAGCTTTGCTCCTTCGCTTTCTGGGCTCAGCAGCTGGGAA
GGGTGGGTCCGGGGGCGGGCTCAGGGGCGGGCTCAGGGGCGGGGCGGGCGCCCGAAGGTCCTCCGGAGGC
CCGGCATTCTGCACGCTTCAAAAGCGCACGTCTGCCGCGCTGTTCTCCTCTTCCTCATCTCCGGGCCTTT
CGACCTGCATCCATCTAGATCTCGAGCAGCTGAAGCTTACCATGACCGAGTACAAGCCCACGGTGCGCCT
CGCCACCCGCGACGACGTCCCCAGGGCCGTACGCACCCTCGCCGCCGCGTTCGCCGACTACCCCGCCACG
CGCCACACCGTCGATCCGGACCGCCACATCGAGCGGGTCACCGAGCTGCAAGAACTCTTCCTCACGCGCG
TCGGGCTCGACATCGGCAAGGTGTGGGTCGCGGACGACGGCGCCGCGGTGGCGGTCTGGACCACGCCGGA
GAGCGTCGAAGCGGGGGCGGTGTTCGCCGAGATCGGCCCGCGCATGGCCGAGTTGAGCGGTTCCCGGCTG
GCCGCGCAGCAACAGATGGAAGGCCTCCTGGCGCCGCACCGGCCCAAGGAGCCCGCGTGGTTCCTGGCCA
CCGTCGGCGTCTCGCCCGACCACCAGGGCAAGGGTCTGGGCAGCGCCGTCGTGCTCCCCGGAGTGGAGGC
GGCCGAGCGCGCCGGGGTGCCCGCCTTCCTGGAGACCTCCGCGCCCCGCAACCTCCCCTTCTACGAGCGG
CTCGGCTTCACCGTCACCGCCGACGTCGAGGTGCCCGAAGGACCGCGCACCTGGTGCATGACCCGCAAGC
CCGGTGCCTGACGCCCGCCCCACGACCCGCAGCGCCCGACCGAAAGGAGCGCACGACCCCATGCATCGAT
AAGCTGATCCTCACAGGCCGCACCCAGCTTTTCTTCCGTTGCCCCAGTAGCATCTCTGTCTGGTGACCTT
GAAGAGGAAGAGGAGGGGTCCCGAGAATCCCCATCCCTACCGTCCAGCAAAAAGGGGGACGAGGAATTTG
AGGCCTGGCTTGAGGCTCAGGACGCAAATCTTGAGGATGTTCAGCGGGAGTTTTCCGGGCTGCGAGTAAT
TGGTGATGAGGACGAGGATGGTTCGGAGGATGGGGAATTTTCAGACCTGGATCTGTCTGACAGCGACCAT
GAAGGGGATGAGGGTGGGGGGGCTGTTGGAGGGGGCAGGAGTCTGCACTCCCTGTATTCACTGAGCGTCG
TCTAATAAAGATGTCTATTGATCTCTTTTAGTGTGAATCATGTCTGACGAGGGGCCAGGTACAGGACCTG
GAAATGGCCTAGGAGAGAAGGGAGACACATCTGGACCAGAAGGCTCCGGCGGCAGTGGACCTCAAAGAAG
AGGGGGTGATAACCATGGACGAGGACGGGGAAGAGGACGAGGACGAGGAGGCGGAAGACCAGGAGCCCCG
GGCGGCTCAGGATCAGGGCCAAGACATAGAGATGGTGTCCGGAGACCCCAAAAACGTCCAAGTTGCATTG
GCTGCAAAGGGACCCACGGTGGAACAGGAGCAGGAGCAGGAGCGGGAGGGGCAGGAGCAGGAGGGGCAGG
AGCAGGAGGAGGGGCAGGAGCAGGAGGAGGGGCAGGAGGGGCAGGAGGGGCAGGAGGGGCAGGAGCAGGA
GGAGGGGCAGGAGCAGGAGGAGGGGCAGGAGGGGCAGGAGGGGCAGGAGCAGGAGGAGGGGCAGGAGCAG
GAGGAGGGGCAGGAGGGGCAGGAGCAGGAGGAGGGGCAGGAGGGGCAGGAGGGGCAGGAGCAGGAGGAGG
GGCAGGAGCAGGAGGAGGGGCAGGAGGGGCAGGAGCAGGAGGAGGGGCAGGAGGGGCAGGAGGGGCAGGA
GCAGGAGGAGGGGCAGGAGCAGGAGGGGCAGGAGGGGCAGGAGGGGCAGGAGCAGGAGGGGCAGGAGCAG
GAGGAGGGGCAGGAGGGGCAGGAGGGGCAGGAGCAGGAGGGGCAGGAGCAGGAGGGGCAGGAGCAGGAGG
GGCAGGAGCAGGAGGGGCAGGAGGGGCAGGAGCAGGAGGGGCAGGAGGGGCAGGAGCAGGAGGGGCAGGA
GGGGCAGGAGCAGGAGGAGGGGCAGGAGGGGCAGGAGCAGGAGGAGGGGCAGGAGGGGCAGGAGCAGGAG
GGGCAGGAGGGGCAGGAGCAGGAGGGGCAGGAGGGGCAGGAGCAGGAGGGGCAGGAGGGGCAGGAGCAGG
AGGAGGGGCAGGAGCAGGAGGGGCAGGAGCAGGAGGTGGAGGCCGGGGTCGAGGAGGCAGTGGAGGCCGG
GGTCGAGGAGGTAGTGGAGGCCGGGGTCGAGGAGGTAGTGGAGGCCGCCGGGGTAGAGGACGTGAAAGAG
CCAGGGGGGGAAGTCGTGAAAGAGCCAGGGGGAGAGGTCGTGGACGTGGAGAAAAGAGGCCCAGGAGTCC
CAGTAGTCAGTCATCATCATCCGGGTCTCCACCGCGCAGGCCCCCTCCAGGTAGAAGGCCATTTTTCCAC
CCTGTAGGGGAAGCCGATTATTTTGAATACCACCAAGAAGGTGGCCCAGATGGTGAGCCTGACGTGCCCC
CGGGAGCGATAGAGCAGGGCCCCGCAGATGACCCAGGAGAAGGCCCAAGCACTGGACCCCGGGGTCAGGG
TGATGGAGGCAGGCGCAAAAAAGGAGGGTGGTTTGGAAAGCATCGTGGTCAAGGAGGTTCCAACCCGAAA
TTTGAGAACATTGCAGAAGGTTTAAGAGCTCTCCTGGCTAGGAGTCACGTAGAAAGGACTACCGACGAAG
GAACTTGGGTCGCCGGTGTGTTCGTATATGGAGGTAGTAAGACCTCCCTTTACAACCTAAGGCGAGGAAC
TGCCCTTGCTATTCCACAATGTCGTCTTACACCATTGAGTCGTCTCCCCTTTGGAATGGCCCCTGGACCC
GGCCCACAACCTGGCCCGCTAAGGGAGTCCATTGTCTGTTATTTCATGGTCTTTTTACAAACTCATATAT
TTGCTGAGGTTTTGAAGGATGCGATTAAGGACCTTGTTATGACAAAGCCCGCTCCTACCTGCAATATCAG
GGTGACTGTGTGCAGCTTTGACGATGGAGTAGATTTGCCTCCCTGGTTTCCACCTATGGTGGAAGGGGCT
GCCGCGGAGGGTGATGACGGAGATGACGGAGATGAAGGAGGTGATGGAGATGAGGGTGAGGAAGGGCAGG
AGTGATGTAACTTGTTAGGAGACGCCCTCAATCGTATTAAAAGCCGTGTATTCCCCCGCACTAAAGAATA
AATCCCCAGTAGACATCATGCGTGCTGTTGGTGTATTTCTGGCCATCTGTCTTGTCACCATTTTCGTCCT
CCCAACATGGGGCAATTGCCGGAACCCTTAATATAACTTCGTATAATGTATGCTATACGAAGTTATTAGG
TCCCTCGAAGAGGTTCACTAGCGGATCTCAATTGGGCATACCCATGTTGTCACGTCACTCAGCTCCGCGC
TCAACACCTTCTCGCGTTGGAAAACATTAGCGACATTTACCTGGTGAGCAATCAGACATGCGACGGCTTT
AGCCTGGCCTCCTTAAATTCACCTAAGAATGGGAGCAACCAGCAGGAAAAGGACAAGCAGCGAAAATTCA
CGCCCCCTTGGGAGGTGGCGGCATATGCAAAGGATAGCACTCCCACTCTACTACTGGGTATCATATGCTG
ACTGTATATGCATGAGGATAGCATATGCTACCCGGATACAGATTAGGATAGCATATACTACCCAGATATA
GATTAGGATAGCATATGCTACCCAGATATAGATTAGGATAGCCTATGCTACCCAGATATAAATTAGGATA
GCATATACTACCCAGATATAGATTAGGATAGCATATGCTACCCAGATATAGATTAGGATAGCCTATGCTA
CCCAGATATAGATTAGGATAGCATATGCTACCCAGATATAGATTAGGATAGCATATGCTATCCAGATATT
TGGGTAGTATATGCTACCCAGATATAAATTAGGATAGCATATACTACCCTAATCTCTATTAGGATAGCAT
ATGCTACCCGGATACAGATTAGGATAGCATATACTACCCAGATATAGATTAGGATAGCATATGCTACCCA
GATATAGATTAGGATAGCCTATGCTACCCAGATATAAATTAGGATAGCATATACTACCCAGATATAGATT
AGGATAGCATATGCTACCCAGATATAGATTAGGATAGCCTATGCTACCCAGATATAGATTAGGATAGCAT
ATGCTATCCAGATATTTGGGTAGTATATGCTACCCATGGCAACATTAGCCCACCGTGCTCTCAGCGACCT
CGTGAATATGAGGACCAACAACCCTGTGCTTGGCGCTCAGGCGCAAGTGTGTGTAATTTGTCCTCCAGAT
CGCAGCAATCGCGCCCCTATCTTGGCCCGCCCACCTACTTATGCAGGTATTCCCCGGGGTGCCATTAGTG
GTTTTGTGGGCAAGTGGTTTGACCGCAGTGGTTAGCGGGGTTACAATCAGCCAAGTTATTACACCCTTAT
TTTACAGTCCAAAACCGCAGGGCGGCGTGTGGGGGCTGACGCGTGCCCCCACTCCACAATTTCAAAAAAA
AGAGTGGCCACTTGTCTTTGTTTATGGGCCCCATTGGCGTGGAGCCCCGTTTAATTTTCGGGGGTGTTAG
AGACAACCAGTGGAGTCCGCTGCTGTCGGCGTCCACTCTCTTTCCCCTTGTTACAAATAGAGTGTAACAA
CATGGTTCACCTGTCTTGGTCCCTGCCTGGGACACATCTTAATAACCCCAGTATCATATTGCACTAGGAT
TATGTGTTGCCCATAGCCATAAATTCGTGTGAGATGGACATCCAGTCTTTACGGCTTGTCCCCACCCCAT
GGATTTCTATTGTTAAAGATATTCAGAATGTTTCATTCCTACACTAGTATTTATTGCCCAAGGGGTTTGT
GAGGGTTATATTGGTGTCATAGCACAATGCCACCACTGAACCCCCCGTCCAAATTTTATTCTGGGGGCGT
CACCTGAAACCTTGTTTTCGAGCACCTCACATACACCTTACTGTTCACAACTCAGCAGTTATTCTATTAG
CTAAACGAAGGAGAATGAAGAAGCAGGCGAAGATTCAGGAGAGTTCACTGCCCGCTCCTTGATCTTCAGC
CACTGCCCTTGTGACTAAAATGGTTCACTACCCTCGTGGAATCCTGACCCCATGTAAATAAAACCGTGAC
AGCTCATGGGGTGGGAGATATCGCTGTTCCTTAGGACCCTTTTACTAACCCTAATTCGATAGCATATGCT
TCCCGTTGGGTAACATATGCTATTGAATTAGGGTTAGTCTGGATAGTATATACTACTACCCGGGAAGCAT
ATGCTACCCGTTTAGGGTTAACAAGGGGGCCTTATAAACACTATTGCTAATGCCCTCTTGAGGGTCCGCT
TATCGGTAGCTACACAGGCCCCTCTGATTGACGTTGGTGTAGCCTCCCGTAGTCTTCCTGGGCCCCTGGG
AGGTACATGTCCCCCAGCATTGGTGTAAGAGCTTCAGCCAAGAGTTACACATAAAGGCAATGTTGTGTTG
CAGTCCACAGACTGCAAAGTCTGCTCCAGGATGAAAGCCACTCAGTGTTGGCAAATGTGCACATCCATTT
ATAAGGATGTCAACTACAGTCAGAGAACCCCTTTGTGTTTGGTCCCCCCCCGTGTCACATGTGGAACAGG
GCCCAGTTGGCAAGTTGTACCAACCAACTGAAGGGATTACAT
Features (pLannotate 1.2.2; 57 found; start..end, strand, type, name):
     77..173     +  rep_origin     M13 ori (fragment): M13 bacteriophage origin of replication; arrow indicates direction of (+) strand synthesis
    174..223     -  misc_feature   bom (fragment): basis of mobility region from pBR322
    325..360     -  CDS            rop (fragment): Rop protein, which maintains plasmids at low copy number; rop
    455..559     +  promoter       AmpR promoter: bla
    560..1420    +  CDS            AmpR: β-lactamase; bla; confers resistance to ampicillin, carbenicillin, and related antibiotics
   1591..2179    +  rep_origin     ori: high-copy-number ColE1/pMB1/pBR322/pUC origin of replication
   2362..2454    +  CDS            lacI (fragment): lac repressor; lacI; The lac repressor binds to the lac operator to inhibit transcription in E. coli. This inhibition can be relieved by adding lactose or isopropyl-β-D-thiogalactopyranoside (IPTG).
   2467..2488    +  protein_bind   CAP binding site: CAP binding activates transcription in the presence of cAMP. E. coli catabolite activator protein
   2503..2533    +  promoter       lac promoter: promoter for the E. coli lac operon
   2537..2559    +  protein_bind   lac operator (fragment): The lac repressor binds to the lac operator to inhibit transcription in E. coli. This inhibition can be relieved by adding lactose or isopropyl-β-D-thiogalactopyranoside (IPTG). lac repressor encoded by lacI
   2600..2618    +  promoter       T7 promoter: promoter for bacteriophage T7 RNA polymerase
   2624..2658    -  misc_feature   MCS (fragment): pUC18/19 multiple cloning site
   2658..2679    +  misc_feature   MCS (fragment): multiple cloning site
   2684..2703    -  CDS            lacZα (fragment): LacZα fragment of β-galactosidase; lacZ fragment
   2702..2942    +  promoter       U6 promoter: RNA polymerase III promoter for human U6 snRNA
   2971..3046    +  misc_RNA       gRNA scaffold: guide RNA scaffold for the Streptococcus pyogenes CRISPR/Cas9 system
   3078..3096    -  CDS            lacZα (fragment): LacZα fragment of β-galactosidase; lacZ fragment
   3095..3335    +  promoter       U6 promoter: RNA polymerase III promoter for human U6 snRNA
   3365..3440    +  misc_RNA       gRNA scaffold: guide RNA scaffold for the Streptococcus pyogenes CRISPR/Cas9 system
   3472..3490    -  CDS            lacZα (fragment): LacZα fragment of β-galactosidase; lacZ fragment
   3489..3729    +  promoter       U6 promoter: RNA polymerase III promoter for human U6 snRNA
   3759..3834    +  misc_RNA       gRNA scaffold: guide RNA scaffold for the Streptococcus pyogenes CRISPR/Cas9 system
   3866..3884    -  CDS            lacZα (fragment): LacZα fragment of β-galactosidase; lacZ fragment
   3883..4123    +  promoter       U6 promoter: RNA polymerase III promoter for human U6 snRNA
   4153..4228    +  misc_RNA       gRNA scaffold: guide RNA scaffold for the Streptococcus pyogenes CRISPR/Cas9 system
   4257..4278    -  CDS            lacZα (fragment): LacZα fragment of β-galactosidase; lacZ fragment
   4277..4517    +  promoter       U6 promoter: RNA polymerase III promoter for human U6 snRNA
   4547..4622    +  misc_RNA       gRNA scaffold: guide RNA scaffold for the Streptococcus pyogenes CRISPR/Cas9 system
   4663..4750    +  repeat_region  AAV2 ITR (fragment): inverted terminal repeat of adeno-associated virus serotype 2 inverted
   4780..4813    -  protein_bind   loxP: Cre-mediated recombination occurs in the 8-bp core sequence (GCATACAT). Cre recombinase
   4874..5122    +  promoter       PGK promoter (fragment): mouse phosphoglycerate kinase 1 promoter
   5125..5149    +  misc_feature   MCS (fragment): multiple cloning site
   5154..5173    -  CDS            lacZα (fragment): LacZα fragment of β-galactosidase; lacZ fragment
   5172..5412    +  promoter       U6 promoter: RNA polymerase III promoter for human U6 snRNA
   5442..5517    +  misc_RNA       gRNA scaffold: guide RNA scaffold for the Streptococcus pyogenes CRISPR/Cas9 system
   5549..5567    -  CDS            lacZα (fragment): LacZα fragment of β-galactosidase; lacZ fragment
   5566..5806    +  promoter       U6 promoter: RNA polymerase III promoter for human U6 snRNA
   5836..5911    +  misc_RNA       gRNA scaffold: guide RNA scaffold for the Streptococcus pyogenes CRISPR/Cas9 system
   5943..5961    -  CDS            lacZα (fragment): LacZα fragment of β-galactosidase; lacZ fragment
   5960..6200    +  promoter       U6 promoter: RNA polymerase III promoter for human U6 snRNA
   6230..6305    +  misc_RNA       gRNA scaffold: guide RNA scaffold for the Streptococcus pyogenes CRISPR/Cas9 system
   6337..6355    -  CDS            lacZα (fragment): LacZα fragment of β-galactosidase; lacZ fragment
   6354..6594    +  promoter       U6 promoter: RNA polymerase III promoter for human U6 snRNA
   6624..6699    +  misc_RNA       gRNA scaffold: guide RNA scaffold for the Streptococcus pyogenes CRISPR/Cas9 system
   6728..6749    -  CDS            lacZα (fragment): LacZα fragment of β-galactosidase; lacZ fragment
   6748..6988    +  promoter       U6 promoter: RNA polymerase III promoter for human U6 snRNA
   7018..7093    +  misc_RNA       gRNA scaffold: guide RNA scaffold for the Streptococcus pyogenes CRISPR/Cas9 system
   7134..7221    +  repeat_region  AAV2 ITR (fragment): inverted terminal repeat of adeno-associated virus serotype 2 inverted
   7251..7284    -  protein_bind   loxP: Cre-mediated recombination occurs in the 8-bp core sequence (GCATACAT). Cre recombinase
   7345..7842    +  promoter       PGK promoter: mouse phosphoglycerate kinase 1 promoter
   7882..8481    +  CDS            PuroR: puromycin N-acetyltransferase; pac from Streptomyces alboniger; confers resistance to puromycin
   8548..8892    +  CDS            BRRF2_EBVB9 (fragment): Protein inferred from homology: Swiss-Prot protein existence level 3. From Epstein-Barr virus (strain B95-8) (HHV-4) (Human herpesvirus 4).
   8930..10855   +  CDS            EBNA1: Epstein-Barr nuclear antigen 1, also known as EBNA-1 crucial for latent viral infection, and for episomal amplification of vectors containing the oriP origin (Okita et al., 2013)
  10938..11006   +  CDS            gL (fragment): GL_EBVB9 - Experimental evidence at protein level: Swiss-Prot protein existence level 1. The heterodimer glycoprotein H-glycoprotein L is required for the fusion of viral and plasma membranes leading to virus entry into the host cell. Acts as a functional inhibitor of gH and maintains gH in an inhibited form. Upon binding to host integrins, gL dissociates from gH leading to activation of the viral fusion glycoproteins gB and gH. Fusion of EBV with B-lymphocytes requires the additional receptor- binding protein gp42, which forms a complex with gH/gL. The heterodimer gH/gL targets also host EPHA
  11023..11056   -  protein_bind   loxP: Cre-mediated recombination occurs in the 8-bp core sequence (GCATACAT). Cre recombinase
  11090..11242   +  CDS            gL (fragment): GL_EBVA8 - Experimental evidence at protein level: Swiss-Prot protein existence level 1. The heterodimer glycoprotein H-glycoprotein L is required for the fusion of viral and plasma membranes leading to virus entry into the host cell. Acts as a functional inhibitor of gH and maintains gH in an inhibited form. Upon binding to host integrins, gL dissociates from gH leading to activation of the viral fusion glycoproteins gB and gH. The heterodimer gH/gL targets also host EPHA2 to promote viral entry. From Epstein-Barr virus (strain AG876) (HHV-4) (Human herpesvirus 4).
  11243..13032   +  rep_origin     oriP: Epstein-Barr virus oriP replication origin (Yates et al., 2000)
