>Addgene plasmid #102902 | GG-EBNA-OSK2M2L1-PP | addgene full sequence | sequence record 198388 | Addgene NGS Result
TAATGTGAGTTAGCTCACTCATTAGGCACCCCAGGCTTTACACTTTATGCTTCCGGCTCGTATGTTGTGT
GGAATTGTGAGCGGATAACAATTTCACACAGGAAACAGCTATGACCATGATTACGCCAAGCTCTAATACG
ACTCACTATAGGGAGACAAGCTTGCATGCCTGCAGGTCGACTCTAGAGGATCTCGAGCTCAAGCTTCGAA
TTCCCCCTGTAAAACGACGGCCAGTGAGGGCCTATTTCCCATGATTCCTTCATATTTGCATATACGATAC
AAGGCTGTTAGAGAGATAATTGGAATTAATTTGACTGTAAACACAAAGATATTAGTACAAAATACGTGAC
GTAGAAAGTAATAATTTCTTGGGTAGTTTGCAGTTTTAAAATTATGTTTTAAAATGGACTATCATATGCT
TACCGTAACTTGAAAGTATTTCGATTTCTTGGCTTTATATATCTTGTGGAAAGGACGAAACACCGGGGGG
AGAAACTGAGGCGAGTTTTAGAGCTAGAAATAGCAAGTTAAAATAAGGCTAGTCCGTTATCAACTTGAAA
AAGTGGCACCGAGTCGGTGCTTTTTTTCATGGTCATAGCTGTTTCCTCATGGTAAAACGACGGCCAGTGA
GGGCCTATTTCCCATGATTCCTTCATATTTGCATATACGATACAAGGCTGTTAGAGAGATAATTGGAATT
AATTTGACTGTAAACACAAAGATATTAGTACAAAATACGTGACGTAGAAAGTAATAATTTCTTGGGTAGT
TTGCAGTTTTAAAATTATGTTTTAAAATGGACTATCATATGCTTACCGTAACTTGAAAGTATTTCGATTT
CTTGGCTTTATATATCTTGTGGAAAGGACGAAACACCGCAAAACCCGGCAGCGAGGCTGTTTTAGAGCTA
GAAATAGCAAGTTAAAATAAGGCTAGTCCGTTATCAACTTGAAAAAGTGGCACCGAGTCGGTGCTTTTTT
TCATGGTCATAGCTGTTTCCTGGACGTAAAACGACGGCCAGTGAGGGCCTATTTCCCATGATTCCTTCAT
ATTTGCATATACGATACAAGGCTGTTAGAGAGATAATTGGAATTAATTTGACTGTAAACACAAAGATATT
AGTACAAAATACGTGACGTAGAAAGTAATAATTTCTTGGGTAGTTTGCAGTTTTAAAATTATGTTTTAAA
ATGGACTATCATATGCTTACCGTAACTTGAAAGTATTTCGATTTCTTGGCTTTATATATCTTGTGGAAAG
GACGAAACACCGGTGGCTGGCAGGCTGGCTCTGTTTTAGAGCTAGAAATAGCAAGTTAAAATAAGGCTAG
TCCGTTATCAACTTGAAAAAGTGGCACCGAGTCGGTGCTTTTTTTCATGGTCATAGCTGTTTCCTCCAGG
TAAAACGACGGCCAGTGAGGGCCTATTTCCCATGATTCCTTCATATTTGCATATACGATACAAGGCTGTT
AGAGAGATAATTGGAATTAATTTGACTGTAAACACAAAGATATTAGTACAAAATACGTGACGTAGAAAGT
AATAATTTCTTGGGTAGTTTGCAGTTTTAAAATTATGTTTTAAAATGGACTATCATATGCTTACCGTAAC
TTGAAAGTATTTCGATTTCTTGGCTTTATATATCTTGTGGAAAGGACGAAACACCGGGCACAGTGCCAGA
GGTCTGGTTTTAGAGCTAGAAATAGCAAGTTAAAATAAGGCTAGTCCGTTATCAACTTGAAAAAGTGGCA
CCGAGTCGGTGCTTTTTTTCATGGTCATAGCTGTTTCCTTGTTGTAAAACGACGGCCAGTGAGGGCCTAT
TTCCCATGATTCCTTCATATTTGCATATACGATACAAGGCTGTTAGAGAGATAATTGGAATTAATTTGAC
TGTAAACACAAAGATATTAGTACAAAATACGTGACGTAGAAAGTAATAATTTCTTGGGTAGTTTGCAGTT
TTAAAATTATGTTTTAAAATGGACTATCATATGCTTACCGTAACTTGAAAGTATTTCGATTTCTTGGCTT
TATATATCTTGTGGAAAGGACGAAACACCGTCTGTGGGGGACCTGCACTGGTTTTAGAGCTAGAAATAGC
AAGTTAAAATAAGGCTAGTCCGTTATCAACTTGAAAAAGTGGCACCGAGTCGGTGCTTTTTTTCATGGTC
ATAGCTGTTTCCTAACGAGCGGCCGCAGGAACCCCTAGTGATGGAGTTGGCCACTCCCTCTCTGCGCGCT
CGCTCGCTCACTGAGGCCGGGCGACCAAAGGTCGCCCGACGCCCAATTCCGATCATATTCAATAACCCTT
AATATAACTTCGTATAATGTATGCTATACGAAGTTATTAGGTCTGAAGAGGAGTTTACGTCCAGCCAAGC
TTAGGATCTCGACCTCGAAATTCTACCGGGTAGGGGAGGCGCTTTTCCCAAGGCAGTCTGGAGCATGCGC
TTTAGCAGCCCCGCTGGGCACTTGGCGCTACACAAGTGGCCTCTGGCCTCGCACACATTCCACATCCACC
GGTAGGCGCCAACCGGCTCCGTTCTTTGGTGGCCCCTTCGCGCCACCTTCTACTCCTCCCCTAGTCAGGA
AGTTCCCCCCCGCCCCGCAGCTCGCGTCGTGCAGGACGTGACAAATGGAAGTAGCACGTCTCACTAGAGG
ATCTCGAGCTCAAGCTTCGAATTCCCCCTGTAAAACGACGGCCAGTGAGGGCCTATTTCCCATGATTCCT
TCATATTTGCATATACGATACAAGGCTGTTAGAGAGATAATTGGAATTAATTTGACTGTAAACACAAAGA
TATTAGTACAAAATACGTGACGTAGAAAGTAATAATTTCTTGGGTAGTTTGCAGTTTTAAAATTATGTTT
TAAAATGGACTATCATATGCTTACCGTAACTTGAAAGTATTTCGATTTCTTGGCTTTATATATCTTGTGG
AAAGGACGAAACACCGGTGTCAGAGACCGGAGTTGTGTTTTAGAGCTAGAAATAGCAAGTTAAAATAAGG
CTAGTCCGTTATCAACTTGAAAAAGTGGCACCGAGTCGGTGCTTTTTTTCATGGTCATAGCTGTTTCCTC
ATGGTAAAACGACGGCCAGTGAGGGCCTATTTCCCATGATTCCTTCATATTTGCATATACGATACAAGGC
TGTTAGAGAGATAATTGGAATTAATTTGACTGTAAACACAAAGATATTAGTACAAAATACGTGACGTAGA
AAGTAATAATTTCTTGGGTAGTTTGCAGTTTTAAAATTATGTTTTAAAATGGACTATCATATGCTTACCG
TAACTTGAAAGTATTTCGATTTCTTGGCTTTATATATCTTGTGGAAAGGACGAAACACCGTATAAGTAAG
GAACGCGCGCGTTTTAGAGCTAGAAATAGCAAGTTAAAATAAGGCTAGTCCGTTATCAACTTGAAAAAGT
GGCACCGAGTCGGTGCTTTTTTTCATGGTCATAGCTGTTTCCTGGACGTAAAACGACGGCCAGTGAGGGC
CTATTTCCCATGATTCCTTCATATTTGCATATACGATACAAGGCTGTTAGAGAGATAATTGGAATTAATT
TGACTGTAAACACAAAGATATTAGTACAAAATACGTGACGTAGAAAGTAATAATTTCTTGGGTAGTTTGC
AGTTTTAAAATTATGTTTTAAAATGGACTATCATATGCTTACCGTAACTTGAAAGTATTTCGATTTCTTG
GCTTTATATATCTTGTGGAAAGGACGAAACACCGGCTGCCATAGCAACGATGGAGTTTTAGAGCTAGAAA
TAGCAAGTTAAAATAAGGCTAGTCCGTTATCAACTTGAAAAAGTGGCACCGAGTCGGTGCTTTTTTTCAT
GGTCATAGCTGTTTCCTCCAGGTAAAACGACGGCCAGTGAGGGCCTATTTCCCATGATTCCTTCATATTT
GCATATACGATACAAGGCTGTTAGAGAGATAATTGGAATTAATTTGACTGTAAACACAAAGATATTAGTA
CAAAATACGTGACGTAGAAAGTAATAATTTCTTGGGTAGTTTGCAGTTTTAAAATTATGTTTTAAAATGG
ACTATCATATGCTTACCGTAACTTGAAAGTATTTCGATTTCTTGGCTTTATATATCTTGTGGAAAGGACG
AAACACCGGGTTCCCAAAGCAGAGGGCGGTTTTAGAGCTAGAAATAGCAAGTTAAAATAAGGCTAGTCCG
TTATCAACTTGAAAAAGTGGCACCGAGTCGGTGCTTTTTTTCATGGTCATAGCTGTTTCCTTGTTGTAAA
ACGACGGCCAGTGAGGGCCTATTTCCCATGATTCCTTCATATTTGCATATACGATACAAGGCTGTTAGAG
AGATAATTGGAATTAATTTGACTGTAAACACAAAGATATTAGTACAAAATACGTGACGTAGAAAGTAATA
ATTTCTTGGGTAGTTTGCAGTTTTAAAATTATGTTTTAAAATGGACTATCATATGCTTACCGTAACTTGA
AAGTATTTCGATTTCTTGGCTTTATATATCTTGTGGAAAGGACGAAACACCGGCGCGCGTAGTTAATTCA
TGGTTTTAGAGCTAGAAATAGCAAGTTAAAATAAGGCTAGTCCGTTATCAACTTGAAAAAGTGGCACCGA
GTCGGTGCTTTTTTTCATGGTCATAGCTGTTTCCTAACGAGCGGCCGCAGGAACCCCTAGTGATGGAGTT
GGCCACTCCCTCTCTGCGCGCTCGCTCGCTCACTGAGGCCGGGCGACCAAAGGTCGCCCGACGCCCAATT
CCGATCATATTCAATAACCCTTAATATAACTTCGTATAATGTATGCTATACGAAGTTATTAGGTCTGAAG
AGGAGTTTACGTCCAGCCAAGCTTAGGATCTCGACCTCGAAATTCTACCGGGTAGGGGAGGCGCTTTTCC
CAAGGCAGTCTGGAGCATGCGCTTTAGCAGCCCCGCTGGGCACTTGGCGCTACACAAGTGGCCTCTGGCC
TCGCACACATTCCACATCCACCGGTAGGCGCCAACCGGCTCCGTTCTTTGGTGGCCCCTTCGCGCCACCT
TCTACTCCTCCCCTAGTCAGGAAGTTCCCCCCCGCCCCGCAGCTCGCGTCGTGCAGGACGTGACAAATGG
AAGTAGCACGTCTCACTAGTCTCGTGCAGATGGACAGCACCGCTGAGCAATGGAAGCGGGTAGGCCTTTG
GGGCAGCGGCCAATAGCAGCTTTGCTCCTTCGCTTTCTGGGCTCAGAGGCTGGGAAGGGGTGGGTCCGGG
GGCGGGCTCAGGGGCGGGCTCAGGGGCGGGGCGGGCGCCCGAAGGTCCTCCGGAGGCCCGGCATTCTGCA
CGCTTCAAAAGCGCACGTCTGCCGCGCTGTTCTCCTCTTCCTCATCTCCGGGCCTTTCGACCTGCATCCA
TCTAGATCTCGAGCAGCTGAAGCTTACCATGACCGAGTACAAGCCCACGGTGCGCCTCGCCACCCGCGAC
GACGTCCCCAGGGCCGTACGCACCCTCGCCGCCGCGTTCGCCGACTACCCCGCCACGCGCCACACCGTCG
ATCCGGACCGCCACATCGAGCGGGTCACCGAGCTGCAAGAACTCTTCCTCACGCGCGTCGGGCTCGACAT
CGGCAAGGTGTGGGTCGCGGACGACGGCGCCGCGGTGGCGGTCTGGACCACGCCGGAGAGCGTCGAAGCG
GGGGCGGTGTTCGCCGAGATCGGCCCGCGCATGGCCGAGTTGAGCGGTTCCCGGCTGGCCGCGCAGCAAC
AGATGGAAGGCCTCCTGGCGCCGCACCGGCCCAAGGAGCCCGCGTGGTTCCTGGCCACCGTCGGCGTCTC
GCCCGACCACCAGGGCAAGGGTCTGGGCAGCGCCGTCGTGCTCCCCGGAGTGGAGGCGGCCGAGCGCGCC
GGGGTGCCCGCCTTCCTGGAGACCTCCGCGCCCCACAACCTCCCCTTCTACGAGCGGCTCGGCTTCACCG
TCACCGCCGACGTCGAGGTGCCCGAAGGACCGCGCACCTGGTGCATGACCCGCAAGCCCGGTGCCTGACG
CCCGCCCCACGACCCGCAGCGCCCGACCGAAAGGAGCGCACGACCCCATGCATCGATAAGCTGATCCTCA
CAGGCCGCACCCAGCTTTTCTTCCGTTGCCCCAGTAGCATCTCTGTCTGGTGACCTTGAAGAGGAAGAGG
AGGGGTCCCGAGAATCCCCATCCCTACCGTCCAGCAAAAAGGGGGACGAGGAATTTGAGGCCTGGCTTGA
GGCTCAGGACGCAAATCTTGAGGATGTTCAGCGGGAGTTTTCCGGGCTGCGAGTAATTGGTGATGAGGAC
GAGGATGGTTCGGAGGATGGGGAATTTTCAGACCTGGATCTGTCTGACAGCGACCATGAAGGGGATGAGG
GTGGGGGGGCTGTTGGAGGGGGCAGGAGTCTGCACTCCCTGTATTCACTGAGCGTCGTCTAATAAAGATG
TCTATTGATCTCTTTTAGTGTGAATCATGTCTGACGAGGGGCCAGGTACAGGACCTGGAAATGGCCTAGG
AGAGAAGGGAGACACATCTGGACCAGAAGGCTCCGGCGGCAGTGGACCTCAAAGAAGAGGGGGTGATAAC
CATGGACGAGGACGGGGAAGAGGACGAGGACGAGGAGGCGGAAGACCAGGAGCCCCGGGCGGCTCAGGAT
CAGGGCCAAGACATAGAGATGGTGTCCGGAGACCCCAAAAACGTCCAAGTTGCATTGGCTGCAAAGGGAC
CCACGGTGGAACAGGAGCAGGAGCAGGAGCGGGAGGGGCAGGAGCAGGAGGGGCAGGAGCAGGAGGAGGG
GCAGGAGCAGGAGGAGGGGCAGGAGGGGCAGGAGGGGCAGGAGGGGCAGGAGCAGGAGGAGGGGCAGGAG
CAGGAGGAGGGGCAGGAGGGGCAGGAGGGGCAGGAGCAGGAGGAGGGGCAGGAGCAGGAGGAGGGGCAGG
AGGGGCAGGAGCAGGAGGAGGGGCAGGAGGGGCAGGAGGGGCAGGAGCAGGAGGAGGGGCAGGAGCAGGA
GGAGGGGCAGGAGGGGCAGGAGCAGGAGGAGGGGCAGGAGGGGCAGGAGGGGCAGGAGCAGGAGGAGGGG
CAGGAGCAGGAGGGGCAGGAGGGGCAGGAGGGGCAGGAGCAGGAGGGGCAGGAGCAGGAGGAGGGGCAGG
AGGGGCAGGAGGGGCAGGAGCAGGAGGGGCAGGAGCAGGAGGGGCAGGAGCAGGAGGGGCAGGAGCAGGA
GGGGCAGGAGGGGCAGGAGCAGGAGGGGCAGGAGGGGCAGGAGCAGGAGGGGCAGGAGGGGCAGGAGCAG
GAGGAGGGGCAGGAGGGGCAGGAGCAGGAGGAGGGGCAGGAGGGGCAGGAGCAGGAGGGGCAGGAGGGGC
AGGAGCAGGAGGGGCAGGAGGGGSAGGAGCAGGAGGGGCAGGAGGGGCAGGAGCAGGAGGAGGGGCAGGA
GCAGGAGGGGCAGGAGCAGGAGGTGGAGGCCGGGGTCGAGGAGGCAGTGGAGGCCGGGGTCGAGGAGGTA
GTGGAGGCCGGGGTCGAGGAGGTAGTGGAGGCCGCCGGGGTAGAGGACGTGAAAGAGCCAGGGGGGGAAG
TCGTGAAAGAGCCAGGGGGAGAGGTCGTGGACGTGGAGAAAAGAGGCCCAGGAGTCCCAGTAGTCAGTCA
TCATCATCCGGGTCTCCACCGCGCAGGCCCCCTCCAGGTAGAAGGCCATTTTTCCACCCTGTAGGGGAAG
CCGATTATTTTGAATACCACCAAGAAGGTGGCCCAGATGGTGAGCCTGACGTGCCCCCGGGAGCGATAGA
GCAGGGCCCCGCAGATGACCCAGGAGAAGGCCCAAGCACTGGACCCCGGGGTCAGGGTGATGGAGGCAGG
CGCAAAAAAGGAGGGTGGTTTGGAAAGCATCGTGGTCAAGGAGGTTCCAACCCGAAATTTGAGAACATTG
CAGAAGGTTTAAGAGCTCTCCTGGCTAGGAGTCACGTAGAAAGGACTACCGACGAAGGAACTTGGGTCGC
CGGTGTGTTCGTATATGGAGGTAGTAAGACCTCCCTTTACAACCTAAGGCGAGGAACTGCCCTTGCTATT
CCACAATGTCGTCTTACACCATTGAGTCGTCTCCCCTTTGGAATGGCCCCTGGACCCGGCCCACAACCTG
GCCCGCTAAGGGAGTCCATTGTCTGTTATTTCATGGTCTTTTTACAAACTCATATATTTGCTGAGGTTTT
GAAGGATGCGATTAAGGACCTTGTTATGACAAAGCCCGCTCCTACCTGCAATATCAGGGTGACTGTGTGC
AGCTTTGACGATGGAGTAGATTTGCCTCCCTGGTTTCCACCTATGGTGGAAGGGGCTGCCGCGGAGGGTG
ATGACGGAGATGACGGAGATGAAGGAGGTGATGGAGATGAGGGTGAGGAAGGGCAGGAGTGATGTAACTT
GTTAGGAGACGCCCTCAATCGTATTAAAAGCCGTGTATTCCCCCGCACTAAAGAATAAATCCCCAGTAGA
CATCATGCGTGCTGTTGGTGTATTTCTGGCCATCTGTCTTGTCACCATTTTCGTCCTCCCAACATGGGGC
AATTGCCGGAACCCTTAATATAACTTCGTATAATGTATGCTATACGAAGTTATTAGGTCCCTCGAAGAGG
TTCACTAGCGGATCTCAATTGGGCATACCCATGTTGTCACGTCACTCAGCTCCGCGCTCAACACCTTCTC
GCGTTGGAAAACATTAGCGACATTTACCTGGTGAGCAATCAGACATGCGACGGCTTTAGCCTGGCCTCCT
TAAATTCACCTAAGAATGGGAGCAACCAGCAGGAAAAGGACAAGCAGCGAAAATTCACGCCCCCTTGGGA
GGTGGCGGCATATGCAAAGGATAGCACTCCCACTCTACTACTGGGTATCATATGCTGACTGTATATGCAT
GAGGATAGCATATGCTACCCGGATACAGATTAGGATAGCATATACTACCCAGATATAGATTAGGATAGCA
TATGCTACCCAGATATAGATTAGGATAGCCTATGCTACCCAGATATAAATTAGGATAGCATATACTACCC
AGATATAGATTAGGATAGCATATGCTACCCAGATATAGATTAGGATAGCCTATGCTACCCAGATATAGAT
TAGGATAGCATATGCTACCCAGATATAGATTAGGATAGCATATGCTATCCAGATATTTGGGTAGTATATG
CTACCCAGATATAAATTAGGATAGCATATACTACCCTAATCTCTATTAGGATAGCATATGCTACCCGGAT
ACAGATTAGGATAGCATATACTACCCAGATATAGATTAGGATAGCATATGCTACCCAGATATAGATTAGG
ATAGCCTATGCTACCCAGATATAAATTAGGATAGCATATACTACCCAGATATAGATTAGGATAGCATATG
CTACCCAGATATAGATTAGGATAGCCTATGCTACCCAGATATAGATTAGGATAGCATATGCTATCCAGAT
ATTTGGGTAGTATATGCTACCCATGGCAACATTAGCCCACCGTGCTCTCAGCGACCTCGTGAATATGAGG
ACCAACAACCCTGTGCTTGGCGCTCAGGCGCAAGTGTGTGTAATTTGTCCTCCAGATCGCAGCAATCGCG
CCCCTATCTTGGCCCGCCCACCTACTTATGCAGGTATTCCCCGGGGTGCCATTAGTGGTTTTGTGGGCAA
GTGGTTTGACCGCAGTGGTTAGCGGGGTTACAATCAGCCAAGTTATTACACCCTTATTTTACAGTCCAAA
ACCGCAGGGCGGCGTGTGGGGGCTGACGCGTGCCCCCACTCCACAATTTCAAAAAAAAGAGTGGCCACTT
GTCTTTGTTTATGGGCCCCATTGGCGTGGAGCCCCGTTTAATTTTCGGGGGTGTTAGAGACAACCAGTGG
AGTCCGCTGCTGTCGGCGTCCACTCTCTTTCCCCTTGTTACAAATAGAGTGTAACAACATGGTTCACCTG
TCTTGGTCCCTGCCTGGGACACATCTTAATAACCCCAGTATCATATTGCACTAGGATTATGTGTTGCCCA
TAGCCATAAATTCGTGTGAGATGGACATCCAGTCTTTACGGCTTGTCCCCACCCCATGGATTTCTATTGT
TAAAGATATTCAGAATGTTTCATTCCTACACTAGTATTTATTGCCCAAGGGGTTTGTGAGGGTTATATTG
GTGTCATAGCACAATGCCACCACTGAACCCCCCGTCCAAATTTTATTCTGGGGGCGTCACCTGAAACCTT
GTTTTCGAGCACCTCACATACACCTTACTGTTCACAACTCAGCAGTTATTCTATTAGCTAAACGAAGGAG
AATGAAGAAGCAGGCGAAGATTCAGGAGAGTTCACTGCCCGCTCCTTGATCTTCAGCCACTGCCCTTGTG
ACTAAAATGGTTCACTACCCTCGTGGAATCCTGACCCCATGTAAATAAAACCGTGACAGCTCATGGGGTG
GGAGATATCGCTGTTCCTTAGGACCCTTTTACTAACCCTAATTCGATAGCATATGCTTCCCGTTGGGTAA
CATATGCTATTGAATTAGGGTTAGTCTGGATAGTATATACTACTACCCGGGAAGCATATGCTACCCGTTT
AGGGTTAACAAGGGGGCCTTATAAACACTATTGCTAATGCCCTCTTGAGGGTCCGCTTATCGGTAGCTAC
ACAGGCCCCTCTGATTGACGTTGGTGTAGCCTCCCGTAGTCTTCCTGGGCCCCTGGGAGGTACATGTCCC
CCAGCATTGGTGTAAGAGCTTCAGCCAAGAGTTACACATAAAGGCAATGTTGTGTTGCAGTCCACAGACT
GCAAAGTCTGCTCCAGGATGAAAGCCACTCAGTGTTGGCAAATGTGCACATCCATTTATAAGGATGTCAA
CTACAGTCAGAGAACCCCTTTGTGTTTGGTCCCCCCCCGTGTCACATGTGGAACAGGGCCCAGTTGGCAA
GTTGTACCAACCAACTGAAGGGATTACATGCACTGCCCCGCGAAGAAGGGGCAGAGATGTCGTAGTCAGG
TTTAGTTCGTCCGGGGCGGGGATCGATCCTCTAGTAAGGGATTTTGCCGATTTCGGTCTATTGGTTAAAA
AATGAGCTGATTTAACAAAAATTTAACGCGAATTTTAACAAAATATTAACGTTTACAATTTTATGGTGCA
CTCTCAGTACAATCTGCTCTGATGCCGCATAGTTAAGCCAGCCCCGACACCCGCCAACACCCGCTGACGC
GCCCTGACGGGCTTGTCTGCTCCCGGCATCCGCTTACAGACAAGCTGTGACCGTCTCCGGGAGCTGCATG
TGTCAGAGGTTTTCACCGTCATCACCGAAACGCGCGAGACGAAAGGGCCTCGTGATACGCCTATTTTTAT
AGGTTAATGTCATGATAATAATGGTTTCTTAGACGTCAGGTGGCACTTTTCGGGGAAATGTGCGCGGAAC
CCCTATTTGTTTATTTTTCTAAATACATTCAAATATGTATCCGCTCATGAGACAATAACCCTGATAAATG
CTTCAATAATATTGAAAAAGGAAGAGTATGAGTATTCAACATTTCCGTGTCGCCCTTATTCCCTTTTTTG
CGGCATTTTGCCTTCCTGTTTTTGCTCACCCAGAAACGCTGGTGAAAGTAAAAGATGCTGAAGATCAGTT
GGGTGCACGAGTGGGTTACATCGAACTGGATCTCAACAGCGGTAAGATCCTTGAGAGTTTTCGCCCCGAA
GAACGTTTTCCAATGATGAGCACTTTTAAAGTTCTGCTATGTGGCGCGGTATTATCCCGTATTGACGCCG
GGCAAGAGCAACTCGGTCGCCGCATACACTATTCTCAGAATGACTTGGTTGAGTACTCACCAGTCACAGA
AAAGCATCTTACGGATGGCATGACAGTAAGAGAATTATGCAGTGCTGCCATAACCATGAGTGATAACACT
GCGGCCAACTTACTTCTGACAACGATCGGAGGACCGAAGGAGCTAACCGCTTTTTTGCACAACATGGGGG
ATCATGTAACTCGCCTTGATCGTTGGGAACCGGAGCTGAATGAAGCCATACCAAACGACGAGCGTGACAC
CACGATGCCTGTAGCAATGGCAACAACGTTGCGCAAACTATTAACTGGCGAACTACTTACTCTAGCTTCC
CGGCAACAATTAATAGACTGGATGGAGGCGGATAAAGTTGCAGGACCACTTCTGCGCTCGGCCCTTCCGG
CTGGCTGGTTTATTGCTGATAAATCTGGAGCCGGTGAGCGTGGGTCTCGCGGTATCATTGCAGCACTGGG
GCCAGATGGTAAGCCCTCCCGTATCGTAGTTATCTACACGACGGGGAGTCAGGCAACTATGGATGAACGA
AATAGACAGATCGCTGAGATAGGTGCCTCACTGATTAAGCATTGGTAACTGTCAGACCAAGTTTACTCAT
ATATACTTTAGATTGATTTAAAACTTCATTTTTAATTTAAAAGGATCTAGGTGAAGATCCTTTTTGATAA
TCTCATGACCAAAATCCCTTAACGTGAGTTTTCGTTCCACTGAGCGTCAGACCCCGTAGAAAAGATCAAA
GGATCTTCTTGAGATCCTTTTTTTCTGCGCGTAATCTGCTGCTTGCAAACAAAAAAACCACCGCTACCAG
CGGTGGTTTGTTTGCCGGATCAAGAGCTACCAACTCTTTTTCCGAAGGTAACTGGCTTCAGCAGAGCGCA
GATACCAAATACTGTTCTTCTAGTGTAGCCGTAGTTAGGCCACCACTTCAAGAACTCTGTAGCACCGCCT
ACATACCTCGCTCTGCTAATCCTGTTACCAGTGGCTGCTGCCAGTGGCGATAAGTCGTGTCTTACCGGGT
TGGACTCAAGACGATAGTTACCGGATAAGGCGCAGCGGTCGGGCTGAACGGGGGGTTCGTGCACACAGCC
CAGCTTGGAGCGAACGACCTACACCGAACTGAGATACCTACAGCGTGAGCTATGAGAAAGCGCCACGCTT
CCCGAAGGGAGAAAGGCGGACAGGTATCCGGTAAGCGGCAGGGTCGGAACAGGAGAGCGCACGAGGGAGC
TTCCAGGGGGAAACGCCTGGTATCTTTATAGTCCTGTCGGGTTTCGCCACCTCTGACTTGAGCGTCGATT
TTTGTGATGCTCGTCAGGGGGGCGGAGCCTATGGAAAAACGCCAGCAACGCGGCCTTTTTACGGTTCCTG
GCCTTTTGCTGGCCTTTTGCTCACATGTTCTTTCCTGCGTTATCCCCTGATTCTGTGGATAACCGTATTA
CCGCCTTTGAGTGAGCTGATACCGCTCGCCGCAGCCGAACGACCGAGCGCAGCGAGTCAGTGAGCGAGGA
AGCGGAAGAGCGCCCAATACGCAAACCGCCTCTCCCCGCGCGTTGGCCGATTCATTAATGCAGCTGGCAC
GACAGGTTTCCCGACTGGAAAGCGGGCAGTGAGCGCAACGCAAT
Features (pLannotate 1.2.2; 57 found; start..end, strand, type, name):
      1..22      +  protein_bind   CAP binding site: CAP binding activates transcription in the presence of cAMP. E. coli catabolite activator protein
     37..67      +  promoter       lac promoter: promoter for the E. coli lac operon
     71..93      +  protein_bind   lac operator (fragment): The lac repressor binds to the lac operator to inhibit transcription in E. coli. This inhibition can be relieved by adding lactose or isopropyl-β-D-thiogalactopyranoside (IPTG). lac repressor encoded by lacI
    134..152     +  promoter       T7 promoter: promoter for bacteriophage T7 RNA polymerase
    158..192     -  misc_feature   MCS (fragment): pUC18/19 multiple cloning site
    192..213     +  misc_feature   MCS (fragment): multiple cloning site
    218..237     -  CDS            lacZα (fragment): LacZα fragment of β-galactosidase; lacZ fragment
    236..476     +  promoter       U6 promoter: RNA polymerase III promoter for human U6 snRNA
    505..580     +  misc_RNA       gRNA scaffold: guide RNA scaffold for the Streptococcus pyogenes CRISPR/Cas9 system
    612..630     -  CDS            lacZα (fragment): LacZα fragment of β-galactosidase; lacZ fragment
    629..869     +  promoter       U6 promoter: RNA polymerase III promoter for human U6 snRNA
    899..974     +  misc_RNA       gRNA scaffold: guide RNA scaffold for the Streptococcus pyogenes CRISPR/Cas9 system
   1006..1024    -  CDS            lacZα (fragment): LacZα fragment of β-galactosidase; lacZ fragment
   1023..1263    +  promoter       U6 promoter: RNA polymerase III promoter for human U6 snRNA
   1293..1368    +  misc_RNA       gRNA scaffold: guide RNA scaffold for the Streptococcus pyogenes CRISPR/Cas9 system
   1400..1418    -  CDS            lacZα (fragment): LacZα fragment of β-galactosidase; lacZ fragment
   1417..1657    +  promoter       U6 promoter: RNA polymerase III promoter for human U6 snRNA
   1687..1762    +  misc_RNA       gRNA scaffold: guide RNA scaffold for the Streptococcus pyogenes CRISPR/Cas9 system
   1791..1812    -  CDS            lacZα (fragment): LacZα fragment of β-galactosidase; lacZ fragment
   1811..2051    +  promoter       U6 promoter: RNA polymerase III promoter for human U6 snRNA
   2081..2156    +  misc_RNA       gRNA scaffold: guide RNA scaffold for the Streptococcus pyogenes CRISPR/Cas9 system
   2197..2284    +  repeat_region  AAV2 ITR (fragment): inverted terminal repeat of adeno-associated virus serotype 2 inverted
   2314..2347    -  protein_bind   loxP: Cre-mediated recombination occurs in the 8-bp core sequence (GCATACAT). Cre recombinase
   2408..2657    +  promoter       PGK promoter (fragment): mouse phosphoglycerate kinase 1 promoter
   2660..2684    +  misc_feature   MCS (fragment): multiple cloning site
   2689..2708    -  CDS            lacZα (fragment): LacZα fragment of β-galactosidase; lacZ fragment
   2707..2947    +  promoter       U6 promoter: RNA polymerase III promoter for human U6 snRNA
   2977..3052    +  misc_RNA       gRNA scaffold: guide RNA scaffold for the Streptococcus pyogenes CRISPR/Cas9 system
   3084..3102    -  CDS            lacZα (fragment): LacZα fragment of β-galactosidase; lacZ fragment
   3101..3341    +  promoter       U6 promoter: RNA polymerase III promoter for human U6 snRNA
   3371..3446    +  misc_RNA       gRNA scaffold: guide RNA scaffold for the Streptococcus pyogenes CRISPR/Cas9 system
   3478..3496    -  CDS            lacZα (fragment): LacZα fragment of β-galactosidase; lacZ fragment
   3495..3735    +  promoter       U6 promoter: RNA polymerase III promoter for human U6 snRNA
   3765..3840    +  misc_RNA       gRNA scaffold: guide RNA scaffold for the Streptococcus pyogenes CRISPR/Cas9 system
   3872..3890    -  CDS            lacZα (fragment): LacZα fragment of β-galactosidase; lacZ fragment
   3889..4129    +  promoter       U6 promoter: RNA polymerase III promoter for human U6 snRNA
   4159..4234    +  misc_RNA       gRNA scaffold: guide RNA scaffold for the Streptococcus pyogenes CRISPR/Cas9 system
   4263..4284    -  CDS            lacZα (fragment): LacZα fragment of β-galactosidase; lacZ fragment
   4283..4523    +  promoter       U6 promoter: RNA polymerase III promoter for human U6 snRNA
   4553..4628    +  misc_RNA       gRNA scaffold: guide RNA scaffold for the Streptococcus pyogenes CRISPR/Cas9 system
   4669..4756    +  repeat_region  AAV2 ITR (fragment): inverted terminal repeat of adeno-associated virus serotype 2 inverted
   4786..4819    -  protein_bind   loxP: Cre-mediated recombination occurs in the 8-bp core sequence (GCATACAT). Cre recombinase
   4880..5379    +  promoter       PGK promoter: mouse phosphoglycerate kinase 1 promoter
   5419..6018    +  CDS            PuroR (fragment): puromycin N-acetyltransferase; pac from Streptomyces; confers resistance to puromycin
   6085..6429    +  CDS            BRRF2_EBVB9 (fragment): Protein inferred from homology: Swiss-Prot protein existence level 3. From Epstein-Barr virus (strain B95-8) (HHV-4) (Human herpesvirus 4).
   6467..8392    +  CDS            EBNA1: Epstein-Barr nuclear antigen 1, also known as EBNA-1 crucial for latent viral infection, and for episomal amplification of vectors containing the oriP origin (Okita et al., 2013)
   8475..8543    +  CDS            gL (fragment): GL_EBVB9 - Experimental evidence at protein level: Swiss-Prot protein existence level 1. The heterodimer glycoprotein H-glycoprotein L is required for the fusion of viral and plasma membranes leading to virus entry into the host cell. Acts as a functional inhibitor of gH and maintains gH in an inhibited form. Upon binding to host integrins, gL dissociates from gH leading to activation of the viral fusion glycoproteins gB and gH. Fusion of EBV with B-lymphocytes requires the additional receptor- binding protein gp42, which forms a complex with gH/gL. The heterodimer gH/gL targets also host EPHA
   8560..8593    -  protein_bind   loxP: Cre-mediated recombination occurs in the 8-bp core sequence (GCATACAT). Cre recombinase
   8627..8779    +  CDS            gL (fragment): GL_EBVA8 - Experimental evidence at protein level: Swiss-Prot protein existence level 1. The heterodimer glycoprotein H-glycoprotein L is required for the fusion of viral and plasma membranes leading to virus entry into the host cell. Acts as a functional inhibitor of gH and maintains gH in an inhibited form. Upon binding to host integrins, gL dissociates from gH leading to activation of the viral fusion glycoproteins gB and gH. The heterodimer gH/gL targets also host EPHA2 to promote viral entry. From Epstein-Barr virus (strain AG876) (HHV-4) (Human herpesvirus 4).
   8780..10569   +  rep_origin     oriP: Epstein-Barr virus oriP replication origin (Yates et al., 2000)
  11025..11121   +  rep_origin     M13 ori (fragment): M13 bacteriophage origin of replication; arrow indicates direction of (+) strand synthesis
  11122..11171   -  misc_feature   bom (fragment): basis of mobility region from pBR322
  11273..11308   -  CDS            rop (fragment): Rop protein, which maintains plasmids at low copy number; rop
  11403..11507   +  promoter       AmpR promoter: bla
  11508..12368   +  CDS            AmpR: β-lactamase; bla; confers resistance to ampicillin, carbenicillin, and related antibiotics
  12539..13127   +  rep_origin     ori: high-copy-number ColE1/pMB1/pBR322/pUC origin of replication
  13310..13402   +  CDS            lacI (fragment): lac repressor; lacI; The lac repressor binds to the lac operator to inhibit transcription in E. coli. This inhibition can be relieved by adding lactose or isopropyl-β-D-thiogalactopyranoside (IPTG).
