[The description below was written by a language model from this plasmid's Addgene catalogue record and pLannotate feature annotations shown in this document.]
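Description:
GG-EBNA-OSK2M2L1-PP is a roughly 13.4 kb mammalian CRISPR guide-RNA plasmid built on the GG-EBNA episomal backbone. It is propagated in E. coli through a high-copy ColE1/pUC-type origin with ampicillin resistance (AmpR). In human cells it is maintained as a non-integrating episome, because it carries both the Epstein-Barr virus oriP origin and an EBNA1 coding sequence, whose product binds oriP to drive replication and retention of the plasmid in dividing cells. Short annotated fragments of other EBV genes (BRRF2, gL) flanking EBNA1 and oriP are most likely carried-over viral sequence rather than functional parts.

The payload is an array of ten tandem guide cassettes, each a human U6 RNA polymerase III promoter followed by a spacer and the Streptococcus pyogenes Cas9 gRNA scaffold. They are arranged as two blocks of five. A duplicated junction (an AAV2 ITR-like fragment, a loxP site and a partial PGK promoter) separates the blocks, consistent with stepwise assembly of two concatenated sets. According to the record, the guides target the promoters of OCT4, SOX2, KLF4, MYC and LIN28A. Downstream, a full mouse PGK promoter drives puromycin N-acetyltransferase for selection of transfected cells. Three loxP sites in the same orientation are annotated, one after each guide block and one between EBNA1 and oriP.

No Cas9 or activator is encoded, so a dCas9-based activator has to be supplied separately. The associated publication used CRISPR activation of endogenous pluripotency genes to reprogram human cells to pluripotency. The depositor and sequencing-derived records differ by only two nucleotides in length and in their start position, and they show the same feature layout.
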