Addgene plasmid #102902: GG-EBNA-OSK2M2L1-PP
Purpose: EBNA episome plasmid for U6 promoter-driven expression of 10 gRNAs targeting OCT4, MYC, KLF4, SOX2 and LIN28A promoters. Includes PGK-puro selection cassette.
Depositing lab: Timo Otonkoski. Depositing organization: University of Helsinki. Publication: Human pluripotent reprogramming with CRISPR activators. Weltner J, Balboa D, Katayama S, Bespalov M, Krjutskov K, Jouhilahti EM, Trokovic R, Kere J, Otonkoski T. Nat Commun. 2018 Jul 6;9(1):2643. doi: 10.1038/s41467-018-05067-x. PubMed 29980666.
Backbone
  Vector backbone: GG-EBNA
  Vector type: Mammalian Expression, CRISPR
Growth in bacteria
  Bacterial resistance: Ampicillin, 100 μg/mL
  Growth temperature: 37°C
  Growth strain: DH5alpha
  Copy number: High Copy
Gene/Insert
  Gene/Insert name: OSK2M2L1-gRNAs-PGK-puro
  gRNA/shRNA sequence: 10 gRNAs, see full sequence
  Promoter: U6
  Cloning method: Restriction Enzyme; 5′ cloning site unknown (unknown if destroyed); 3′ cloning site unknown (unknown if destroyed)
  Sequencing primers: 5′ unknown
Terms and licenses: Academic/Nonprofit Terms; Industry Terms: Not Available to Industry
How to cite: GG-EBNA-OSK2M2L1-PP was a gift from Timo Otonkoski (Addgene plasmid # 102902 ; http://n2t.net/addgene:102902 ; RRID:Addgene_102902)
